LOCUS       Exported 7457 bp ds-DNA circular SYN 13-MAY-2021
DEFINITION  Red-fluorescent homoFRET/anisotropy-based biosensor for monitoring
            Protein Kinase A activity..
ACCESSION   .
VERSION     .
KEYWORDS    pcDNA3-mCherry-mCherry-FLARE-AKAR
SOURCE      synthetic DNA construct
  ORGANISM  synthetic DNA construct
REFERENCE   1 (bases 1 to 7457)
  AUTHORS   Ross BL, Tenner B, Markwardt ML, Zviman A, Shi G, Kerr JP, Snell NE,
            McFarland JJ, Mauban JR, Ward CW, Rizzo MA, Zhang J
  TITLE     Single-color, ratiometric biosensors for detecting signaling
            activities in live cells.
  JOURNAL   Elife. 2018 Jul 3;7. pii: 35458. doi: 10.7554/eLife.35458.
  PUBMED    29968564
REFERENCE   2 (bases 1 to 7457)
  AUTHORS   .
  TITLE     Direct Submission
  JOURNAL   Exported May 13, 2021 from SnapGene Server 1.1.58
            http://www.snapgene.com
FEATURES             Location/Qualifiers
     source          1..7457
                     /organism="synthetic DNA construct"
                     /mol_type="other DNA"
     primer_bind     complement(55..74)
                     /label=pRS-marker
                     /note="pRS vectors, use to sequence yeast selectable
                     marker"
     enhancer        246..625
                     /label=CMV enhancer
                     /note="human cytomegalovirus immediate early enhancer"
     promoter        626..829
                     /label=CMV promoter
                     /note="human cytomegalovirus (CMV) immediate early
                     promoter"
     primer_bind     780..800
                     /label=CMV-F
                     /note="Human CMV immediate early promoter, forward primer"
     primer_bind     874..893
                     /label=T7
                     /note="T7 promoter, forward primer"
     promoter        874..892
                     /label=T7 promoter
                     /note="promoter for bacteriophage T7 RNA polymerase"
     regulatory      912..921
                     /regulatory_class="other"
                     /note="vertebrate consensus sequence for strong initiation
                     of translation (Kozak, 1987)"
     CDS             933..950
                     /codon_start=1
                     /product="6xHis affinity tag"
                     /label=6xHis
                     /translation="HHHHHH"
     CDS             954..986
                     /codon_start=1
                     /product="leader peptide from bacteriophage T7 gene 10"
                     /label=T7 tag (gene 10 leader)
                     /note="promotes efficient translation in E. coli"
                     /translation="MASMTGGQQMG"
     CDS             990..1013
                     /codon_start=1
                     /product="Xpress(TM) epitope tag, including an enterokinase
                     recognition and cleavage site"
                     /label=Xpress(TM) tag
                     /translation="DLYDDDDK"
     CDS             1020..1727
                     /codon_start=1
                     /product="monomeric derivative of DsRed fluorescent protein
                     (Shaner et al., 2004)"
                     /label=mCherry
                     /note="mammalian codon-optimized"
                     /translation="MVSKGEEDNMAIIKEFMRFKVHMEGSVNGHEFEIEGEGEGRPYEG
                     TQTAKLKVTKGGPLPFAWDILSPQFMYGSKAYVKHPADIPDYLKLSFPEGFKWERVMNF
                     EDGGVVTVTQDSSLQDGEFIYKVKLRGTNFPSDGPVMQKKTMGWEASSERMYPEDGALK
                     GEIKQRLKLKDGGHYDAEVKTTYKAKKPVQLPGAYNVNIKLDITSHNEDYTIVEQYERA
                     EGRHSTGGMDELYK"
     CDS             2250..2960
                     /codon_start=1
                     /product="monomeric derivative of DsRed fluorescent protein
                     (Shaner et al., 2004)"
                     /label=mCherry
                     /note="mammalian codon-optimized"
                     /translation="MVSKGEEDNMAIIKEFMRFKVHMEGSVNGHEFEIEGEGEGRPYEG
                     TQTAKLKVTKGGPLPFAWDILSPQFMYGSKAYVKHPADIPDYLKLSFPEGFKWERVMNF
                     EDGGVVTVTQDSSLQDGEFIYKVKLRGTNFPSDGPVMQKKTMGWEASSERMYPEDGALK
                     GEIKQRLKLKDGGHYDAEVKTTYKAKKPVQLPGAYNVNIKLDITSHNEDYTIVEQYERA
                     EGRHSTGGMDELYK"
     promoter        complement(3021..3039)
                     /label=SP6 promoter
                     /note="promoter for bacteriophage SP6 RNA polymerase"
     primer_bind     complement(3022..3039)
                     /label=SP6
                     /note="SP6 promoter, forward primer"
     primer_bind     complement(3059..3076)
                     /label=BGH-rev
                     /note="Bovine growth hormone terminator, reverse primer.
                     Also called BGH reverse"
     polyA_signal    3065..3289
                     /label=bGH poly(A) signal
                     /note="bovine growth hormone polyadenylation signal"
     rep_origin      3335..3763
                     /direction=RIGHT
                     /label=f1 ori
                     /note="f1 bacteriophage origin of replication; arrow
                     indicates direction of (+) strand synthesis"
     primer_bind     complement(3422..3441)
                     /label=F1ori-R
                     /note="F1 origin, reverse primer"
     primer_bind     3632..3653
                     /label=F1ori-F
                     /note="F1 origin, forward primer"
     primer_bind     complement(3772..3792)
                     /label=pBABE 3'
                     /note="SV40 enhancer, reverse primer for pBABE vectors"
     promoter        3777..4106
                     /label=SV40 promoter
                     /note="SV40 enhancer and early promoter"
     rep_origin      3957..4092
                     /label=SV40 ori
                     /note="SV40 origin of replication"
     primer_bind     4019..4038
                     /label=SV40pro-F
                     /note="SV40 promoter/origin, forward primer"
     CDS             4173..4967
                     /codon_start=1
                     /gene="aph(3')-II (or nptII)"
                     /product="aminoglycoside phosphotransferase from Tn5"
                     /label=NeoR/KanR
                     /note="confers resistance to neomycin, kanamycin, and G418
                     (Geneticin(R))"
                     /translation="MIEQDGLHAGSPAAWVERLFGYDWAQQTIGCSDAAVFRLSAQGRP
                     VLFVKTDLSGALNELQDEAARLSWLATTGVPCAAVLDVVTEAGRDWLLLGEVPGQDLLS
                     SHLAPAEKVSIMADAMRRLHTLDPATCPFDHQAKHRIERARTRMEAGLVDQDDLDEEHQ
                     GLAPAELFARLKARMPDGEDLVVTHGDACLPNIMVENGRFSGFIDCGRLGVADRYQDIA
                     LATRDIAEELGGEWADRFLVLYGIAAPDSQRIAFYRLLDEFF"
     primer_bind     complement(4227..4246)
                     /label=Neo-R
                     /note="Neomycin resistance gene, reverse primer"
     primer_bind     4837..4856
                     /label=Neo-F
                     /note="Neomycin resistance gene, forward primer"
     polyA_signal    5141..5262
                     /label=SV40 poly(A) signal
                     /note="SV40 polyadenylation signal"
     primer_bind     complement(5178..5197)
                     /label=SV40pA-R
                     /note="SV40 polyA, reverse primer"
     primer_bind     5232..5251
                     /label=EBV-rev
                     /note="SV40 polyA terminator, reverse primer"
     primer_bind     complement(5311..5327)
                     /label=M13 rev
                     /note="common sequencing primer, one of multiple similar
                     variants"
     primer_bind     complement(5311..5327)
                     /label=M13 Reverse
                     /note="In lacZ gene. Also called M13-rev"
     primer_bind     complement(5324..5346)
                     /label=M13/pUC Reverse
                     /note="In lacZ gene"
     protein_bind    5335..5351
                     /label=lac operator
                     /bound_moiety="lac repressor encoded by lacI"
                     /note="The lac repressor binds to the lac operator to
                     inhibit transcription in E. coli. This inhibition can be
                     relieved by adding lactose or
                     isopropyl-beta-D-thiogalactopyranoside (IPTG)."
     promoter        complement(5359..5389)
                     /label=lac promoter
                     /note="promoter for the E. coli lac operon"
     protein_bind    5404..5425
                     /label=CAP binding site
                     /bound_moiety="E. coli catabolite activator protein"
                     /note="CAP binding activates transcription in the presence
                     of cAMP."
     primer_bind     complement(5542..5559)
                     /label=L4440
                     /note="L4440 vector, forward primer"
     rep_origin      complement(5713..6301)
                     /direction=LEFT
                     /label=ori
                     /note="high-copy-number ColE1/pMB1/pBR322/pUC origin of
                     replication"
     primer_bind     complement(5793..5812)
                     /label=pBR322ori-F
                     /note="pBR322 origin, forward primer"
     CDS             complement(6472..7332)
                     /codon_start=1
                     /gene="bla"
                     /product="beta-lactamase"
                     /label=AmpR
                     /note="confers resistance to ampicillin, carbenicillin, and
                     related antibiotics"
                     /translation="MSIQHFRVALIPFFAAFCLPVFAHPETLVKVKDAEDQLGARVGYI
                     ELDLNSGKILESFRPEERFPMMSTFKVLLCGAVLSRIDAGQEQLGRRIHYSQNDLVEYS
                     PVTEKHLTDGMTVRELCSAAITMSDNTAANLLLTTIGGPKELTAFLHNMGDHVTRLDRW
                     EPELNEAIPNDERDTTMPVAMATTLRKLLTGELLTLASRQQLIDWMEADKVAGPLLRSA
                     LPAGWFIADKSGAGERGSRGIIAALGPDGKPSRIVVIYTTGSQATMDERNRQIAEIGAS
                     LIKHW"
     primer_bind     7095..7114
                     /label=Amp-R
                     /note="Ampicillin resistance gene, reverse primer"
     promoter        complement(7333..7437)
                     /gene="bla"
                     /label=AmpR promoter
ORIGIN
        1 cacctgacgt cgacggatcg ggagatctcc cgatccccta tggtgcactc tcagtacaat
       61 ctgctctgat gccgcatagt taagccagta tctgctccct gcttgtgtgt tggaggtcgc
      121 tgagtagtgc gcgagcaaaa tttaagctac aacaaggcaa ggcttgaccg acaattgcat
      181 gaagaatctg cttagggtta ggcgttttgc gctgcttcgc gatgtacggg ccagatatac
      241 gcgttgacat tgattattga ctagttatta atagtaatca attacggggt cattagttca
      301 tagcccatat atggagttcc gcgttacata acttacggta aatggcccgc ctggctgacc
      361 gcccaacgac ccccgcccat tgacgtcaat aatgacgtat gttcccatag taacgccaat
      421 agggactttc cattgacgtc aatgggtgga gtatttacgg taaactgccc acttggcagt
      481 acatcaagtg tatcatatgc caagtacgcc ccctattgac gtcaatgacg gtaaatggcc
      541 cgcctggcat tatgcccagt acatgacctt atgggacttt cctacttggc agtacatcta
      601 cgtattagtc atcgctatta ccatggtgat gcggttttgg cagtacatca atgggcgtgg
      661 atagcggttt gactcacggg gatttccaag tctccacccc attgacgtca atgggagttt
      721 gttttggcac caaaatcaac gggactttcc aaaatgtcgt aacaactccg ccccattgac
      781 gcaaatgggc ggtaggcgtg tacggtggga ggtctatata agcagagctc tctggctaac
      841 tagagaaccc actgcttact ggcttatcga aattaatacg actcactata gggagaccca
      901 agcttgcggc cgccaccatg gtgcggggtt ctcatcatca tcatcatcat ggtatggcta
      961 gcatgactgg tggacagcaa atgggtcggg atctgtacga cgatgacgat aaggatccca
     1021 tggtgagcaa gggcgaggag gataacatgg ccatcatcaa ggagttcatg cgcttcaagg
     1081 tgcacatgga gggctccgtg aacggccacg agttcgagat cgagggcgag ggcgagggcc
     1141 gcccctacga gggcacccag accgccaagc tgaaggtgac caagggtggc cccctgccct
     1201 tcgcctggga catcctgtcc cctcagttca tgtacggctc caaggcctac gtgaagcacc
     1261 ccgccgacat ccccgactac ttgaagctgt ccttccccga gggcttcaag tgggagcgcg
     1321 tgatgaactt cgaggacggc ggcgtggtga ccgtgaccca ggactcctcc ctgcaggacg
     1381 gcgagttcat ctacaaggtg aagctgcgcg gcaccaactt cccctccgac ggccccgtaa
     1441 tgcagaagaa gaccatgggc tgggaggcct cctccgagcg gatgtacccc gaggacggcg
     1501 ccctgaaggg cgagatcaag cagaggctga agctgaagga cggcggccac tacgacgctg
     1561 aggtcaagac cacctacaag gccaagaagc ccgtgcagct gcccggcgcc tacaacgtca
     1621 acatcaagtt ggacatcacc tcccacaacg aggactacac catcgtggaa cagtacgaac
     1681 gcgccgaggg ccgccactcc accggcggca tggacgagct gtacaagcgc atgcataagt
     1741 tttctcaaga acagatcggc gaaaacattg tgtgcagggt catttgtacc acgggtcaaa
     1801 ttcccatccg agatttgtca gctgatattt cacaagtgct taaggaaaaa cgatccataa
     1861 agaaagtttg gacatttggt agaaacccag cctgtgacta tcatttagga aacatttcaa
     1921 gactgtcaaa taagcatttc caaatactac taggagaaga cggtaacctt ttattgaatg
     1981 acatttccac taatgggacc tggttaaatg ggcaaaaagt cgagaagaac agcaatcagt
     2041 tactgtctca aggtgatgaa ataaccgttg gtgtaggcgt ggaatcagat attttatctc
     2101 tggtcatttt cataaacgac aaatttaagc agtgcctcga gcagaacaaa gttgatcgct
     2161 ctgcaggtaa gccaggcagc ggcgagggca gcaccaaggg cctgcgtcgc gccaccctgg
     2221 tggacggcgg caccggcggc agcgagctca tggtgagcaa gggcgaggag gataacatgg
     2281 ccatcatcaa ggagttcatg cgcttcaagg tgcacatgga gggctccgtg aacggccacg
     2341 agttcgagat cgagggcgag ggcgagggcc gcccctacga gggcacccag accgccaagc
     2401 tgaaggtgac caagggtggc cccctgccct tcgcctggga catcctgtcc cctcagttca
     2461 tgtacggctc caaggcctac gtgaagcacc ccgccgacat ccccgactac ttgaagctgt
     2521 ccttccccga gggcttcaag tgggagcgcg tgatgaactt cgaggacggc ggcgtggtga
     2581 ccgtgaccca ggactcctcc ctgcaggacg gcgagttcat ctacaaggtg aagctgcgcg
     2641 gcaccaactt cccctccgac ggccccgtaa tgcagaagaa gaccatgggc tgggaggcct
     2701 cctccgagcg gatgtacccc gaggacggcg ccctgaaggg cgagatcaag cagaggctga
     2761 agctgaagga cggcggccac tacgacgctg aggtcaagac cacctacaag gccaagaagc
     2821 ccgtgcagct gcccggcgcc tacaacgtca acatcaagtt ggacatcacc tcccacaacg
     2881 aggactacac catcgtggaa cagtacgaac gcgccgaggg ccgccactcc accggcggca
     2941 tggacgagct gtacaagtaa gaattctgca gatatccatc acactggcgg ccgctcgagc
     3001 atgcatctag agggccctat tctatagtgt cacctaaatg ctagagctcg ctgatcagcc
     3061 tcgactgtgc cttctagttg ccagccatct gttgtttgcc cctcccccgt gccttccttg
     3121 accctggaag gtgccactcc cactgtcctt tcctaataaa atgaggaaat tgcatcgcat
     3181 tgtctgagta ggtgtcattc tattctgggg ggtggggtgg ggcaggacag caagggggag
     3241 gattgggaag acaatagcag gcatgctggg gatgcggtgg gctctatggc ttctgaggcg
     3301 gaaagaacca gctggggctc tagggggtat ccccnnnnnn nnnnnnnnnn nnnnnnnnnn
     3361 nnnnnnnnnn nnnnnnnnnn nnnnnnnnnn nnnnnnnnnn nnnnnnnnnn nnnnnnnnnn
     3421 nnnnnnnnnn nnnnnnnnnn nnnnnnnnnn nnnnnnnncn nnnnnnnnnn nnnnnnnnnn
     3481 nnnnnnnnnn nnnnnnnnnn nnnnnnnnnn nnnnnnnnnn nnnnnnnnnn nnnnnnnnnn
     3541 nnnnnnnnnn annnnnnnnn nnnnnnnnnn nnnnnnnnnn nnnnnnnnnn nnnnnnnnnn
     3601 cctttgacgt tggagtccac gttctttaat agtggactct tgttccaaac tggaacaaca
     3661 ctcaacccta tctcggtcta ttcttttgat ttataaggga ttttgccgat ttcggcctat
     3721 tggttaaaaa atgagctgat ttaacaaaaa tttaacgcga attaattctg tggaatgtgt
     3781 gtcagttagg gtgtggaaag tccccaggct ccccagcagg cagaagtatg caaagcatgc
     3841 atctcaatta gtcagcaacc aggtgtggaa agtccccagg ctccccagca ggcagaagta
     3901 tgcaaagcat gcatctcaat tagtcagcaa ccatagtccc gcccctaact ccgcccatcc
     3961 cgcccctaac tccgcccagt tccgcccatt ctccgcccca tggctgacta atttttttta
     4021 tttatgcaga ggccgaggcc gcctctgcct ctgagctatt ccagaagtag tgaggaggct
     4081 tttttggagg cctaggcttt tgcaaaaagc tcccgggagc ttgtatatcc attttcggat
     4141 ctgatcaaga gacaggatga ggatcgtttc gcatgattga acaagatgga ttgcacgcag
     4201 gttctccggc cgcttgggtg gagaggctat tcggctatga ctgggcacaa cagacaatcg
     4261 gctgctctga tgccgccgtg ttccggctgt cagcgcaggg gcgcccggtt ctttttgtca
     4321 agaccgacct gtccggtgcc ctgaatgaac tgcaggacga ggcagcgcgg ctatcgtggc
     4381 tggccacgac gggcgttcct tgcgcagctg tgctcgacgt tgtcactgaa gcgggaaggg
     4441 actggctgct attgggcgaa gtgccggggc aggatctcct gtcatctcac cttgctcctg
     4501 ccgagaaagt atccatcatg gctgatgcaa tgcggcggct gcatacgctt gatccggcta
     4561 cctgcccatt cgaccaccaa gcgaaacatc gcatcgagcg agcacgtact cggatggaag
     4621 ccggtcttgt cgatcaggat gatctggacg aagagcatca ggggctcgcg ccagccgaac
     4681 tgttcgccag gctcaaggcg cgcatgcccg acggcgagga tctcgtcgtg acccatggcg
     4741 atgcctgctt gccgaatatc atggtggaaa atggccgctt ttctggattc atcgactgtg
     4801 gccggctggg tgtggcggac cgctatcagg acatagcgtt ggctacccgt gatattgctg
     4861 aagagcttgg cggcgaatgg gctgaccgct tcctcgtgct ttacggtatc gccgctcccg
     4921 attcgcagcg catcgccttc tatcgccttc ttgacgagtt cttctgagcg ggactctggg
     4981 gttcgaaatg accgaccaag cgacgcccaa cctgccatca cgagatttcg attccaccgc
     5041 cgccttctat gaaaggttgg gcttcggaat cgttttccgg gacgccggct ggatgatcct
     5101 ccagcgcggg gatctcatgc tggagttctt cgcccacccc aacttgttta ttgcagctta
     5161 taatggttac aaataaagca atagcatcac aaatttcaca aataaagcat ttttttcact
     5221 gcattctagt tgtggtttgt ccaaactcat caatgtatct tatcatgtct gtataccgtc
     5281 gacctctagc tagagcttgg cgtaatcatg gtcatagctg tttcctgtgt gaaattgtta
     5341 tccgctcaca attccacaca acatacgagc cggaagcata aagtgtaaag cctggggtgc
     5401 ctaatgagtg agctaactca cattaattgc gttgcgctca ctgcccgctt tccagtcggg
     5461 aaacctgtcg tgccagctgc attaatgaat cggccaacgc gcggggagag gcggtttgcg
     5521 tattgggcgc tcttccgctt cctcgctcac tgactcgctg cgctcggtcg ttcggctgcg
     5581 gcgagcggta tcagctcact caaaggcggt aatacggtta tccacagaat caggggataa
     5641 cgcaggaaag aacatgtgag caaaaggcca gcaaaaggcc aggaaccgta aaaaggccgc
     5701 gttgctggcg tttttccata ggctccgccc ccctgacgag catcacaaaa atcgacgctc
     5761 aagtcagagg tggcgaaacc cgacaggact ataaagatac caggcgtttc cccctggaag
     5821 ctccctcgtg cgctctcctg ttccgaccct gccgcttacc ggatacctgt ccgcctttct
     5881 cccttcggga agcgtggcgc tttctcatag ctcacgctgt aggtatctca gttcggtgta
     5941 ggtcgttcgc tccaagctgg gctgtgtgca cgaacccccc gttcagcccg accgctgcgc
     6001 cttatccggt aactatcgtc ttgagtccaa cccggtaaga cacgacttat cgccactggc
     6061 agcagccact ggtaacagga ttagcagagc gaggtatgta ggcggtgcta cagagttctt
     6121 gaagtggtgg cctaactacg gctacactag aagaacagta tttggtatct gcgctctgct
     6181 gaagccagtt accttcggaa aaagagttgg tagctcttga tccggcaaac aaaccaccgc
     6241 tggtagcggt ggtttttttg tttgcaagca gcagattacg cgcagaaaaa aaggatctca
     6301 agaagatcct ttgatctttt ctacggggtc tgacgctcag tggaacgaaa actcacgtta
     6361 agggattttg gtcatgagat tatcaaaaag gatcttcacc tagatccttt taaattaaaa
     6421 atgaagtttt aaatcaatct aaagtatata tgagtaaact tggtctgaca gttaccaatg
     6481 cttaatcagt gaggcaccta tctcagcgat ctgtctattt cgttcatcca tagttgcctg
     6541 actccccgtc gtgtagataa ctacgatacg ggagggctta ccatctggcc ccagtgctgc
     6601 aatgataccg cgagacccac gctcaccggc tccagattta tcagcaataa accagccagc
     6661 cggaagggcc gagcgcagaa gtggtcctgc aactttatcc gcctccatcc agtctattaa
     6721 ttgttgccgg gaagctagag taagtagttc gccagttaat agtttgcgca acgttgttgc
     6781 cattgctaca ggcatcgtgg tgtcacgctc gtcgtttggt atggcttcat tcagctccgg
     6841 ttcccaacga tcaaggcgag ttacatgatc ccccatgttg tgcaaaaaag cggttagctc
     6901 cttcggtcct ccgatcgttg tcagaagtaa gttggccgca gtgttatcac tcatggttat
     6961 ggcagcactg cataattctc ttactgtcat gccatccgta agatgctttt ctgtgactgg
     7021 tgagtactca accaagtcat tctgagaata gtgtatgcgg cgaccgagtt gctcttgccc
     7081 ggcgtcaata cgggataata ccgcgccaca tagcagaact ttaaaagtgc tcatcattgg
     7141 aaaacgttct tcggggcgaa aactctcaag gatcttaccg ctgttgagat ccagttcgat
     7201 gtaacccact cgtgcaccca actgatcttc agcatctttt actttcacca gcgtttctgg
     7261 gtgagcaaaa acaggaaggc aaaatgccgc aaaaaaggga ataagggcga cacggaaatg
     7321 ttgaatactc atactcttcc tttttcaata ttattgaagc atttatcagg gttattgtct
     7381 catgagcgga tacatatttg aatgtattta gaaaaataaa caaatagggg ttccgcgcac
     7441 atttccccga aaagtgc
//
